Addgene plasmid #138014: pTJK475
Purpose: SIX1 CRISPRi
Depositing lab: Tami Kingsbury. Depositing organization: University of Maryland, Baltimore.
Backbone
  Vector backbone: pTJK459
  Vector type: Lentiviral
Growth in bacteria
  Bacterial resistance: Ampicillin, 100 μg/mL
  Growth temperature: 37°C
  Growth strain: NEB Stable ; Stellar Cells
  Copy number: Unknown
Gene/Insert
  Gene/Insert name: SIX1 sgRNA13
  gRNA/shRNA sequence: TGGATGCTGCTAGTTGCCG
  Species: H. sapiens (human)
  Mutation: None
  Entrez Gene: SIX1 (a.k.a. BOS3, DFNA23, TIP39)
  Cloning method: Restriction Enzyme; 5′ cloning site BsmB1 (unknown if destroyed)
Terms and licenses: Academic/Nonprofit Terms; Industry Terms: Not Available to Industry
How to cite: pTJK475 was a gift from Tami Kingsbury (Addgene plasmid # 138014 ; http://n2t.net/addgene:138014 ; RRID:Addgene_138014)
