[The description below was written by a language model from this plasmid's Addgene catalogue record and pLannotate feature annotations shown in this document.]
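Description:
pTJK475 is a lentiviral sgRNA expression plasmid built on the pTJK459 backbone for CRISPR interference (CRISPRi) against human SIX1. It is propagated in E. coli under ampicillin selection (AmpR/β-lactamase) using a high-copy ColE1/pUC-type origin. The backbone also carries an f1 origin, an SV40 origin and remnants of lac/lacZα cloning-vector sequence. The record lists recombination-tolerant strains for growth, as is common for LTR-containing plasmids.

The viral portion has a third-generation, self-inactivating layout. An RSV promoter drives a truncated HIV-1 5' LTR, followed by the Ψ packaging signal with a gag fragment, the Rev response element for Rev-dependent export of the genomic RNA, and the cPPT/CTS. A WPRE then precedes a ΔU3 3' LTR and an SV40 polyadenylation signal.

Within this frame, a human U6 RNA polymerase III promoter, oriented antisense to the viral genome, drives the guide designated SIX1 sgRNA13. The guide is fused to a Streptococcus pyogenes Cas9-type scaffold, annotated as a tracrRNA fragment, and its spacer was inserted through a BsmBI cloning site. Downstream, an EF-1α promoter with intron sequence expresses the puromycin N-acetyltransferase gene (pac), allowing puromycin selection of transduced mammalian cells.

No Cas9 or dCas9-repressor coding sequence is annotated in the 8.5 kb sequence. The CRISPRi effector therefore presumably has to be supplied from a separate construct or an engineered cell line, though the record does not say which. The plasmid would be packaged into lentivirus and used to transduce human cells for transcriptional knockdown of SIX1.
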