Features (pLannotate 1.2.2; 30 found; start..end, strand, type, name):
      1..22      +  protein_bind   CAP binding site: CAP binding activates transcription in the presence of cAMP. E. coli catabolite activator protein
     37..67      +  promoter       lac promoter: promoter for the E. coli lac operon
     75..91      +  protein_bind   lac operator: The lac repressor binds to the lac operator to inhibit transcription in E. coli. This inhibition can be relieved by adding lactose or isopropyl-β-D-thiogalactopyranoside (IPTG). lac repressor encoded by lacI
    136..154     +  promoter       T3 promoter: promoter for bacteriophage T3 RNA polymerase
    182..408     +  promoter       RSV promoter: Rous sarcoma virus enhancer/promoter
    409..589     +  LTR            5' LTR (truncated): truncated 5' long terminal repeat (LTR) from HIV-1
    636..761     +  misc_feature   HIV-1 Ψ: packaging signal of human immunodeficiency virus type 1
    745..1108    +  CDS            HIV-1 gag (fragment): gag protein from human immunodeficiency virus 1; gag
   1254..1487    +  misc_feature   RRE: The Rev response element (RRE) of HIV-1 allows for Rev-dependent mRNA export from the nucleus to the cytoplasm.
   1864..1964    +  CDS            Rev (fragment): human immunodeficiency virus 1 (HIV-1) Rev protein; rev; enhances nuclear export of unspliced and incompletely spliced viral mRNAs
   1995..2062    -  misc_RNA       tracrRNA (fragment): trans-activating CRISPR RNA for the Streptococcus pyogenes CRISPR/Cas9 system
   2109..2349    -  promoter       U6 promoter: RNA polymerase III promoter for human U6 snRNA
   2380..2496    +  misc_feature   cPPT/CTS: central polypurine tract and central termination sequence of HIV-1
   2719..2930    +  promoter       EF-1α core promoter: core promoter for human elongation factor EF-1α
   2931..3044    +  intron         EF-1α intron A (fragment): intron upstream of the start codon of human EF-1α
   3670..3873    +  intron         EF-1α intron A: truncated intron upstream of the start codon of human EF-1α
   3876..3893    +  exon           EF-1α exon (fragment): truncated exon 2 from human EF-1α, beginning with a GT-to-CC mutation that reduces splicing efficiency
   3905..4501    +  CDS            pac: PUAC_STRAD - Protein predicted: Swiss-Prot protein existence level 4. Detoxification of puromycin. From Streptomyces alboniger.
   4511..5099    +  misc_feature   WPRE: woodchuck hepatitis virus posttranscriptional regulatory element
   5116..5184    +  CDS            nef (fragment): NEF_HV1Z2 - Experimental evidence at protein level: Swiss-Prot protein existence level 1. Extracellular Nef protein targets CD4(+) T-lymphocytes for apoptosis by interacting with CXCR4 surface receptors. From Human immunodeficiency virus type 1 group M subtype D (isolate Z2/CDC-Z34) (HIV-1).
   5186..5419    +  LTR            3' LTR (ΔU3): self-inactivating 3' long terminal repeat (LTR) from HIV-1
   5491..5612    +  polyA_signal   SV40 poly(A) signal: SV40 polyadenylation signal
   5652..5787    +  rep_origin     SV40 ori: SV40 origin of replication
   5808..5826    -  promoter       T7 promoter: promoter for bacteriophage T7 RNA polymerase
   5834..5989    +  CDS            lacZα (fragment): LacZα fragment of β-galactosidase; lacZ fragment
   5994..6422    +  rep_origin     f1 ori (sequence partly withheld): f1 bacteriophage origin of replication; arrow indicates direction of (+) strand synthesis
   6475..6579    +  promoter       AmpR promoter: bla
   6580..7440    +  CDS            AmpR: β-lactamase; bla; confers resistance to ampicillin, carbenicillin, and related antibiotics
   7611..8199    +  rep_origin     ori: high-copy-number ColE1/pMB1/pBR322/pUC origin of replication
   8382..8474    +  CDS            lacI (fragment): lac repressor; lacI; The lac repressor binds to the lac operator to inhibit transcription in E. coli. This inhibition can be relieved by adding lactose or isopropyl-β-D-thiogalactopyranoside (IPTG).
>Addgene plasmid #138014 | pTJK475 | addgene full sequence | sequence record 275065 | Addgene NGS Result
TAATGTGAGTTAGCTCACTCATTAGGCACCCCAGGCTTTACACTTTATGCTTCCGGCTCGTATGTTGTGT
GGAATTGTGAGCGGATAACAATTTCACACAGGAAACAGCTATGACCATGATTACGCCAAGCGCGCAATTA
ACCCTCACTAAAGGGAACAAAAGCTGGAGCTGCAAGCTTAATGTAGTCTTATGCAATACTCTTGTAGTCT
TGCAACATGGTAACGATGAGTTAGCAACATGCCTTACAAGGAGAGAAAAAGCACCGTGCATGCCGATTGG
TGGAAGTAAGGTGGTACGATCGTGCCTTATTAGGAAGGCAACAGACGGGTCTGACATGGATTGGACGAAC
CACTGAATTGCCGCATTGCAGAGATATTGTATTTAAGTGCCTAGCTCGATACATAAACGGGTCTCTCTGG
TTAGACCAGATCTGAGCCTGGGAGCTCTCTGGCTAACTAGGGAACCCACTGCTTAAGCCTCAATAAAGCT
TGCCTTGAGTGCTTCAAGTAGTGTGTGCCCGTCTGTTGTGTGACTCTGGTAACTAGAGATCCCTCAGACC
CTTTTAGTCAGTGTGGAAAATCTCTAGCAGTGGCGCCCGAACAGGGACTTGAAAGCGAAAGGGAAACCAG
AGGAGCTCTCTCGACGCAGGACTCGGCTTGCTGAAGCGCGCACGGCAAGAGGCGAGGGGCGGCGACTGGT
GAGTACGCCAAAAATTTTGACTAGCGGAGGCTAGAAGGAGAGAGATGGGTGCGAGAGCGTCAGTATTAAG
CGGGGGAGAATTAGATCGCGATGGGAAAAAATTCGGTTAAGGCCAGGGGGAAAGAAAAAATATAAATTAA
AACATATAGTATGGGCAAGCAGGGAGCTAGAACGATTCGCAGTTAATCCTGGCCTGTTAGAAACATCAGA
AGGCTGTAGACAAATACTGGGACAGCTACAACCATCCCTTCAGACAGGATCAGAAGAACTTAGATCATTA
TATAATACAGTAGCAACCCTCTATTGTGTGCATCAAAGGATAGAGATAAAAGACACCAAGGAAGCTTTAG
ACAAGATAGAGGAAGAGCAAAACAAAAGTAAGACCACCGCACAGCAAGCGGCCGCTGATCTTCAGACCTG
GAGGAGGAGATATGAGGGACAATTGGAGAAGTGAATTATATAAATATAAAGTAGTAAAAATTGAACCATT
AGGAGTAGCACCCACCAAGGCAAAGAGAAGAGTGGTGCAGAGAGAAAAAAGAGCAGTGGGAATAGGAGCT
TTGTTCCTTGGGTTCTTGGGAGCAGCAGGAAGCACTATGGGCGCAGCGTCAATGACGCTGACGGTACAGG
CCAGACAATTATTGTCTGGTATAGTGCAGCAGCAGAACAATTTGCTGAGGGCTATTGAGGCGCAACAGCA
TCTGTTGCAACTCACAGTCTGGGGCATCAAGCAGCTCCAGGCAAGAATCCTGGCTGTGGAAAGATACCTA
AAGGATCAACAGCTCCTGGGGATTTGGGGTTGCTCTGGAAAACTCATTTGCACCACTGCTGTGCCTTGGA
ATGCTAGTTGGAGTAATAAATCTCTGGAACAGATTTGGAATCACACGACCTGGATGGAGTGGGACAGAGA
AATTAACAATTACACAAGCTTAATACACTCCTTAATTGAAGAATCGCAAAACCAGCAAGAAAAGAATGAA
CAAGAATTATTGGAATTAGATAAATGGGCAAGTTTGTGGAATTGGTTTAACATAACAAATTGGCTGTGGT
ATATAAAATTATTCATAATGATAGTAGGAGGCTTGGTAGGTTTAAGAATAGTTTTTGCTGTACTTTCTAT
AGTGAATAGAGTTAGGCAGGGATATTCACCATTATCGTTTCAGACCCACCTCCCAACCCCGAGGGGACCC
GACAGGCCCGAAGGAATAGAAGAAGAAGGTGGAGAGAGAGACAGAGACAGATCCATTCGATTAGTGAACG
GATCTCGACGGTATCGGTTAACACTAGAAAAAAAGCACCGACTCGGTGCCACTTTTTCAAGTTGATAACG
GACTAGCCTTATTTAAACTTGCTATGCTGTTTCCAGCATAGCTCTTAAACCGGCAACTAGCAGCATCCAC
GGTGTTTCGTCCTTTCCACAAGATATATAAAGCCAAGAAATCGAAATACTTTCAAGTTACGGTAAGCATA
TGATAGTCCATTTTAAAACATAATTTTAAAACTGCAAACTACCCAAGAAATTATTACTTTCTACGTCACG
TATTTTGTACTAATATCTTTGTGTTTACAGTCAAATTAATTCTAATTATCTCTCTAACAGCCTTGTATCG
TATATGCAAATATGAAGGAATCATGGGAAATAGGCCCTCTTCCTGCCCGACCTTGGTACCGGATCCAACT
TTTAAAAGAAAAGGGGGGATTGGGGGGTACAGTGCAGGGGAAAGAATAGTAGACATAATAGCAACAGACA
TACAAACTAAAGAATTACAAAAACAAATTACAAAATTCAAAATTTTATCGATGCCTCCCCGTCACCACCC
CCCCCAACCCGCCCCGACCGGAGCTGAGAGTAATTCATACAAAAGGACTCGCCCCTGCCTTGGGGAATCC
CAGGGACCGTCGTTAAACTCCCACTAACGTAGAACCCAGAGATCGCTGCGTTCCCGCCCCCTCACCCGCC
CGCTCTCGTCATCACTGAGGTGGAGAAGAGCATGCGTGAGGCTCCGGTGCCCGTCAGTGGGCAGAGCGCA
CATCGCCCACAGTCCCCGAGAAGTTGGGGGGAGGGGTCGGCAATTGAACCGGTGCCTAGAGAAGGTGGCG
CGGGGTAAACTGGGAAAGTGATGTCGTGTACTGGCTCCGCCTTTTTCCCGAGGGTGGGGGAGAACCGTAT
ATAAGTGCAGTAGTCGCCGTGAACGTTCTTTTTCGCAACGGGTTTGCCGCCAGAACACAGGTAAGTGCCG
TGTGTGGTTCCCGCGGGCCTGGCCTCTTTACGGGTTATGGCCCTTGCGTGCCTTGAATTACTTCCACGCC
CCTGGCTGCAGTACGTGATTCTTGATCCCGAGCTTCGGGTTGGAAGTGGGTGGGAGAGTTCGAGGCCTTG
CGCTTAAGGAGCCCCTTCGCCTCGTGCTTGAGTTGAGGCCTGGCTTGGGCGCTGGGGCCGCCGCGTGCGA
ATCTGGTGGCACCTTCGCGCCTGTCTCGCTGCTTTCGATAAGTCTCTAGCCATTTAAAATTTTTGATGAT
ATCCTGCGACGCTTTTTTTTTGGCAAGATAGTCTTGTAAATGCGGGCCAAGATCTGCACACTGGTATTTC
GGTTTTTGGGGCCGCGGGCGGCGACGGGGCCCGTGCGTCCCAGCGCACATGTTCGGCGAGGCGGGGCCTG
CGAGCGCGGCCACCGAGAATCGGACGGGGGTAGTCTCAAGCTGGCCGGCCTGCTCTGGTGCCTGGCCTCG
CGCCGCCGTGTATCGCCCCGCCCTGGGCGGCAAGGCTGGCCCGGTCGGCACCAGTTGCGTGAGCGGAAAG
ATGGCCGCTTCCCGGCCCTGCTGCAGGGAGCTCAAAATGGAGGACGCGGCGCTCGGGAGAGCGGGCGGGT
GAGTCACCCACACAAAGGAAAAGGGCCTTTCCGTCCTCAGCCGTCGCTTCATGTGACTCCACGGAGTACC
GGGCGCCGTCCAGGCACCTCGATTAGTTCTCGAGCTTTTGGAGTACGTCGTCTTTAGGTTGGGGGGAGGG
GTTTTATGCGATGGAGTTTCCCCACACTGAGTGGGTGGAGACTGAAGTTAGGCCAGCTTGGCACTTGATG
TAATTCTCCTTGGAATTTGCCCTTTTTGAGTTTGGATCTTGGTTCATTCTCAAGCCTCAGACAGTGGTTC
AAAGTTTTTTTCTTCCATTTCAGGTGTCGTGAAAACTACCCCTCTAGTACCGCCATGACCGAGTACAAGC
CTACTGTTCGGCTCGCGACTCGCGATGATGTCCCCAGAGCAGTGAGAACACTGGCTGCTGCCTTTGCCGA
TTACCCCGCAACCCGCCATACCGTGGATCCCGACCGGCACATCGAGAGGGTGACTGAACTGCAGGAATTG
TTTTTGACAAGGGTGGGACTCGACATTGGAAAGGTGTGGGTGGCCGATGACGGAGCCGCCGTCGCCGTTT
GGACCACACCAGAGAGCGTCGAAGCCGGCGCGGTGTTCGCCGAGATCGGCCCAAGAATGGCCGAGCTCTC
TGGATCTAGACTGGCCGCGCAACAGCAGATGGAAGGCCTGCTCGCGCCACACCGACCTAAGGAGCCCGCA
TGGTTCCTGGCCACCGTAGGCGTTTCCCCCGATCACCAGGGAAAGGGGCTTGGCAGCGCCGTAGTTCTGC
CCGGCGTGGAGGCCGCTGAACGAGCTGGTGTTCCCGCATTTCTTGAGACCAGTGCACCTAGGAACCTTCC
TTTCTATGAAAGGTTGGGTTTCACCGTCACCGCCGATGTGGAAGTGCCTGAGGGACCTCGAACCTGGTGC
ATGACTCGAAAGCCTGGCGCCTAACTCGACAATCAACCTCTGGATTACAAAATTTGTGAAAGATTGACTG
GTATTCTTAACTATGTTGCTCCTTTTACGCTATGTGGATACGCTGCTTTAATGCCTTTGTATCATGCTAT
TGCTTCCCGTATGGCTTTCATTTTCTCCTCCTTGTATAAATCCTGGTTGCTGTCTCTTTATGAGGAGTTG
TGGCCCGTTGTCAGGCAACGTGGCGTGGTGTGCACTGTGTTTGCTGACGCAACCCCCACTGGTTGGGGCA
TTGCCACCACCTGTCAGCTCCTTTCCGGGACTTTCGCTTTCCCCCTCCCTATTGCCACGGCGGAACTCAT
CGCCGCCTGCCTTGCCCGCTGCTGGACAGGGGCTCGGCTGTTGGGCACTGACAATTCCGTGGTGTTGTCG
GGGAAGCTGACGTCCTTTCCATGGCTGCTCGCCTGTGTTGCCACCTGGATTCTGCGCGGGACGTCCTTCT
GCTACGTCCCTTCGGCCCTCAATCCAGCGGACCTTCCTTCCCGCGGCCTGCTGCCGGCTCTGCGGCCTCT
TCCGCGTCTTCGCCTTCGCCCTCAGACGAGTCGGATCTCCCTTTGGGCCGCCTCCCCGCCTGGAATTCGA
GCTCGGTACCTTTAAGACCAATGACTTACAAGGCAGCTGTAGATCTTAGCCACTTTTTAAAAGAAAAGGG
GGGACTGGAAGGGCTAATTCACTCCCAACGAAGACAAGATCTGCTTTTTGCTTGTACTGGGTCTCTCTGG
TTAGACCAGATCTGAGCCTGGGAGCTCTCTGGCTAACTAGGGAACCCACTGCTTAAGCCTCAATAAAGCT
TGCCTTGAGTGCTTCAAGTAGTGTGTGCCCGTCTGTTGTGTGACTCTGGTAACTAGAGATCCCTCAGACC
CTTTTAGTCAGTGTGGAAAATCTCTAGCAGTAGTAGTTCATGTCATCTTATTATTCAGTATTTATAACTT
GCAAAGAAATGAATATCAGAGAGTGAGAGGAACTTGTTTATTGCAGCTTATAATGGTTACAAATAAAGCA
ATAGCATCACAAATTTCACAAATAAAGCATTTTTTTCACTGCATTCTAGTTGTGGTTTGTCCAAACTCAT
CAATGTATCTTATCATGTCTGGCTCTAGCTATCCCGCCCCTAACTCCGCCCATCCCGCCCCTAACTCCGC
CCAGTTCCGCCCATTCTCCGCCCCATGGCTGACTAATTTTTTTTATTTATGCAGAGGCCGAGGCCGCCTC
GGCCTCTGAGCTATTCCAGAAGTAGTGAGGAGGCTTTTTTGGAGGCCTAGGGACGTACCCAATTCGCCCT
ATAGTGAGTCGTATTACGCGCGCTCACTGGCCGTCGTTTTACAACGTCGTGACTGGGAAAACCCTGGCGT
TACCCAACTTAATCGCCTTGCAGCACATCCCCCTTTCGCCAGCTGGCGTAATAGCGAAGAGGCCCGCACC
GATCGCCCTTCCCAACAGTTGCGCAGCCTGAATGGCGAATGGG
[124 nt withheld, positions 5994-6117]
C
[91 nt withheld, positions 6119-6209]
A
[49 nt withheld, positions 6211-6259]
CCTTTGACGTTGGAGTCCACGTTCTTT
[37 nt withheld, positions 6287-6323]
ACCCTATCTCGGTCTATTCTTTTGATTTATAAGGGATTTTGCCGATTTCGGCCTATTGGTTAAAAAATGA
GCTGATTTAACAAAAATTTAACGCGAATTTTAACAAAATATTAACGCTTACAATTTAGGTGGCACTTTTC
GGGGAAATGTGCGCGGAACCCCTATTTGTTTATTTTTCTAAATACATTCAAATATGTATCCGCTCATGAG
ACAATAACCCTGATAAATGCTTCAATAATATTGAAAAAGGAAGAGTATGAGTATTCAACATTTCCGTGTC
GCCCTTATTCCCTTTTTTGCGGCATTTTGCCTTCCTGTTTTTGCTCACCCAGAAACGCTGGTGAAAGTAA
AAGATGCTGAAGATCAGTTGGGTGCACGAGTGGGTTACATCGAACTGGATCTCAACAGCGGTAAGATCCT
TGAGAGTTTTCGCCCCGAAGAACGTTTTCCAATGATGAGCACTTTTAAAGTTCTGCTATGTGGCGCGGTA
TTATCCCGTATTGACGCCGGGCAAGAGCAACTCGGTCGCCGCATACACTATTCTCAGAATGACTTGGTTG
AGTACTCACCAGTCACAGAAAAGCATCTTACGGATGGCATGACAGTAAGAGAATTATGCAGTGCTGCCAT
AACCATGAGTGATAACACTGCGGCCAACTTACTTCTGACAACGATCGGAGGACCGAAGGAGCTAACCGCT
TTTTTGCACAACATGGGGGATCATGTAACTCGCCTTGATCGTTGGGAACCGGAGCTGAATGAAGCCATAC
CAAACGACGAGCGTGACACCACGATGCCTGTAGCAATGGCAACAACGTTGCGCAAACTATTAACTGGCGA
ACTACTTACTCTAGCTTCCCGGCAACAATTAATAGACTGGATGGAGGCGGATAAAGTTGCAGGACCACTT
CTGCGCTCGGCCCTTCCGGCTGGCTGGTTTATTGCTGATAAATCTGGAGCCGGTGAGCGTGGGTCTCGCG
GTATCATTGCAGCACTGGGGCCAGATGGTAAGCCCTCCCGTATCGTAGTTATCTACACGACGGGGAGTCA
GGCAACTATGGATGAACGAAATAGACAGATCGCTGAGATAGGTGCCTCACTGATTAAGCATTGGTAACTG
TCAGACCAAGTTTACTCATATATACTTTAGATTGATTTAAAACTTCATTTTTAATTTAAAAGGATCTAGG
TGAAGATCCTTTTTGATAATCTCATGACCAAAATCCCTTAACGTGAGTTTTCGTTCCACTGAGCGTCAGA
CCCCGTAGAAAAGATCAAAGGATCTTCTTGAGATCCTTTTTTTCTGCGCGTAATCTGCTGCTTGCAAACA
AAAAAACCACCGCTACCAGCGGTGGTTTGTTTGCCGGATCAAGAGCTACCAACTCTTTTTCCGAAGGTAA
CTGGCTTCAGCAGAGCGCAGATACCAAATACTGTTCTTCTAGTGTAGCCGTAGTTAGGCCACCACTTCAA
GAACTCTGTAGCACCGCCTACATACCTCGCTCTGCTAATCCTGTTACCAGTGGCTGCTGCCAGTGGCGAT
AAGTCGTGTCTTACCGGGTTGGACTCAAGACGATAGTTACCGGATAAGGCGCAGCGGTCGGGCTGAACGG
GGGGTTCGTGCACACAGCCCAGCTTGGAGCGAACGACCTACACCGAACTGAGATACCTACAGCGTGAGCT
ATGAGAAAGCGCCACGCTTCCCGAAGGGAGAAAGGCGGACAGGTATCCGGTAAGCGGCAGGGTCGGAACA
GGAGAGCGCACGAGGGAGCTTCCAGGGGGAAACGCCTGGTATCTTTATAGTCCTGTCGGGTTTCGCCACC
TCTGACTTGAGCGTCGATTTTTGTGATGCTCGTCAGGGGGGCGGAGCCTATGGAAAAACGCCAGCAACGC
GGCCTTTTTACGGTTCCTGGCCTTTTGCTGGCCTTTTGCTCACATGTTCTTTCCTGCGTTATCCCCTGAT
TCTGTGGATAACCGTATTACCGCCTTTGAGTGAGCTGATACCGCTCGCCGCAGCCGAACGACCGAGCGCA
GCGAGTCAGTGAGCGAGGAAGCGGAAGAGCGCCCAATACGCAAACCGCCTCTCCCCGCGCGTTGGCCGAT
TCATTAATGCAGCTGGCACGACAGGTTTCCCGACTGGAAAGCGGGCAGTGAGCGCAACGCAAT
